>Addgene plasmid #229715 | pGWB515_35S-HA-(ΔTP)DM3(Col-0) Y460E V484E | addgene full sequence | sequence record 478286 | Addgene NGS Result
TTTCACGCCCTTTTAAATATCCGATTATTCTAATAAACGCTCTTTTCTCTTAGGTTTACCCGCCAATATA
TCCTGTCAAACACTGATAGTTTAAACTGAAGGCGGGAAACGACAATCTGATCCAAGCTCAAGCTGCTCTA
GCATTCGCCATTCAGGCTGCGCAACTGTTGGGAAGGGCGATCGGTGCGGGCCTCTTCGCTATTACGCCAG
CTGGCGAAAGGGGGATGTGCTGCAAGGCGATTAAGTTGGGTAACGCCAGGGTTTTCCCAGTCACGACGTT
GTAAAACGACGGCCAGTGCCAAGCTTGCATGCCTGCAGGTCCCCAGATTAGCCTTTTCAATTTCAGAAAG
AATGCTAACCCACAGATGGTTAGAGAGGCTTACGCAGCAGGTCTCATCAAGACGATCTACCCGAGCAATA
ATCTCCAGGAAATCAAATACCTTCCCAAGAAGGTTAAAGATGCAGTCAAAAGATTCAGGACTAACTGCAT
CAAGAACACAGAGAAAGATATATTTCTCAAGATCAGAAGTACTATTCCAGTATGGACGATTCAAGGCTTG
CTTCACAAACCAAGGCAAGTAATAGAGATTGGAGTCTCTAAAAAGGTAGTTCCCACTGAATCAAAGGCCA
TGGAGTCAAAGATTCAAATAGAGGACCTAACAGAACTCGCCGTAAAGACTGGCGAACAGTTCATACAGAG
TCTCTTACGACTCAATGACAAGAAGAAAATCTTCGTCAACATGGTGGAGCACGACACACTTGTCTACTCC
AAAAATATCAAAGATACAGTCTCAGAAGACCAAAGGGCAATTGAGACTTTTCAACAAAGGGTAATATCCG
GAAACCTCCTCGGATTCCATTGCCCAGCTATCTGTCACTTTATTGTGAAGATAGTGGAAAAGGAAGGTGG
CTCCTACAAATGCCATCATTGCGATAAAGGAAAGGCCATCGTTGAAGATGCCTCTGCCGACAGTGGTCCC
AAAGATGGACCCCCACCCACGAGGAGCATCGTGGAAAAAGAAGACGTTCCAACCACGTCTTCAAAGCAAG
TGGATTGATGTGATATCTCCACTGACGTAAGGGATGACGCACAATCCCACTATCCTTCGCAAGACCCTTC
CTCTATATAAGGAAGTTCATTTCATTTGGAGAGAACACGGGGGACTCTAGAATGAGCGGGTTAATTAACA
TCTTTTACCCATACGATGTTCCTGACTATGCGGGCTATCCCTATGACGTCCCGGACTATGCAGGATCCTA
TCCATATGACGTTCCAGATTACGCTGCTCAGTGCAGCGCTGTTATCACAAGTTTGTACAAAAAAGCAGGC
TCCGAATTCGCCCTTATGGAAGCGGGATCGGTTTACGTCGATGTAGCTGGGGAATCGAAGTCGGAGCATG
TTACTGGGAAGTGGTTTTCGGTGCCGGAGCTCCGACTGCGTGACCACCGGTTCATAGTTCCTCTTGATTA
TTCCAAAAGTTCTCCCAAAATTACCGTCTTTGCTCGAGAGATCGTTGCGGGTAACTTGAAATTTGGAGCT
TTTTGATTCAGAGCTCTTTCTGTGATTACGAAGCTAAAAGTTTGTGTCTTTTGTTTTTTGTAGTTGGGAA
AGAGGAGCAAGCAATGCCGTATTTATTGTATTTGCAAGGTGGTCCAGGATTTGAAGGTCCAAGGCCTAGT
GAAGCTAGTGGATGGATTCAAAGAGCTTGTGAAGAGTTTCGAGTGGTCTTACTCGATCAAGTATGATGCT
TTCATAGTTTTATACTCTTCTCTGGACAGTTTTTTTAGTCTTTGTGTTGTTCTAATTTTGTTTGTCCTGC
AGCGAGGAACAGGCTTGTCCACTCCTTTAACATGTTCCTCTATGCTTCAATTCAAATCAGCAAAGGAATT
AGCTGATTATTTGGTTCACTTTCGAGCTGATAATATAGTTAAAGATGCTGAGTTTATTAGAGTTCGTCTT
GTTCCTAAGGCTGATCCTTGGACAATTTTGGGTCAGGTAATTTGTCTTTGTATTGTCTATTGGTCATCTT
GCTTCAGTTCTTGTCATTTGATTTTGTATTCATCTTTTTTTCTTCAAATCTACAGAGTTTCGGTGGCTTT
TGTGCACTTACATATCTGAGTTTTGCACCCGAAGGACTCAAACAAGTGCTAATAACTGGAGGAATTCCAC
CAATTGGTAAAGCATGTACAGCAGATGATGTATATGAAGCCGGTTTTGAACAAGTTGCTCGCCAAAATGA
AAAATACTACAAGAGATTCCCTCAAGACATTGAGATTGTTCGTGAACTCGTAAATTACTTGGCTGAATCT
GAAGGTGGCGGGGTGAGGGATTACAACATTTGCTCAATCCACTGACCAGTTTAGTTTAGTTCCTTACTTG
TCTCTGTTTCTTTGTCTTTAGGTACCTCTCCCATCAGGAGGCATTCTTACTCCTAAGGGTCTTCAAACTC
TTGGTCTTTCTGGTTTAGGATCAAGTACTGGTTTTGAGCGCCTGCATTATATGTAAGAGTTTAGCTTAAT
TTTTATCAACCACCTCACATGTTCTGTGTTAAATCTGGCCTTCTTAATTGATCATAGGTTGGAGAGAGTA
TGGGATCCTATTTTAGTTACTGGAGCTCCAAAGTGTATTAGTCAGTTCTTCTTAAACGCTGTAAGAGACC
CACAAAAATTTGTTGTTTTCTGTTCTCAGCTCAAATAAGGAATTCAATAGTCTGAGACATTTTATCGTTG
CTGCAGTTTGAGAGTTGGCATTCTTTTGATACAAATCCACTATATGCTCTTCTCCACGAGGCCATATACT
GTGAGGTATAGTCTCTTCAAATTTCTCATCTTTTTTTCTATTTCAGACAATTACTTCTTCTTGTTATCGT
TTATGTTTAAATGGAAACTTTTTCAGGGTGCTTCATCAGGATGGTCTGCTCATAGATTACGGGATAAATA
TGAGTACAAATTCGACGCAATGAAGGCAGTCAAAGAAAGTCAGCCTGTACTCTTCACAGGAGAGGTACAG
GTTTTGAGTATTTCTAATTGTATGGCTCATAGCTTGGATGATTGGTCCACATTGCTTAACTAAAATAGAA
TTTGGATTTGTATAGATGATATTTCCATGGATGTTTGATGAAATTCATGCCTTGAAGCCATTTAAAGCTG
CCGCCGATCTTTTGGCCAAGAAAGAGGATTGGCCTCCATTATATGATGTTCCTAGATTGCAGAATAACAA
GGTCTGTTTCAGAATCTTGATCGTTCTTTCATATGGATCAAATAATTTTACTCTGTTTCACATGATTTCT
TTTTGTAGGTGCCTGTTGCTGCAGCGGTTTACGAAGAAGATATGTATGTAAACTTCAAGCTGGTGACGGA
AACAGCTTCTCATATATCGGGTATCAGACTTTGGGAAACGAATGAGTTTATGCATTCGGGTCTTCGTGAT
GCTGGAAGACAAATTATTGATCATTTGTTGGGAATGATCAATGGGAAAAAGCCTCTCTTTTAGGGCGAAT
TCGACCCAGCTTTCTTGTACAAAGTGGTNGATAACCTAGAGCTCGAATTTCCCCGATCGTTCAAACATTT
GGCAATAAAGTTTCTTAAGATTGAATCCTGTTGCCGGTCTTGCGATGATTATCATATAATTTCTGTTGAA
TTACGTTAAGCATGTAATAATTAACATGTAATGCATGACGTTATTTATGAGATGGGTTTTTATGATTAGA
GTCCCGCAATTATACATTTAATACGCGATAGAAAACAAAATATAGCGCGCAAACTAGGATAAATTATCGC
GCGCGGTGTCATCTATGTTACTAGATCGGGAATTGGTTCCGGAACCAATTCGTAATCATGTCATAGCTGT
TTCCTGTGTGAAATTGTTATCCGCTCACAATTCCACACAACATACGAGCCGGAAGCATAAAGTGTAAAGC
CTGGGGTGCCTAATGAGTGAGCTAACTCACATTAGGCTGAATTAGGCGCGCCTATTTCTATTAATTCCCG
ATCTAGTAACATAGATGACACCGCGCGCGATAATTTATCCTAGTTTGCGCGCTATATTTTGTTTTCTATC
GCGTATTAAATGTATAATTGCGGGACTCTAATCATAAAAACCCATCTCATAAATAACGTCATGCATTACA
TGTTAATTATTACATGCTTAACGTAATTCAACAGAAATTATATGATAATCATCGCAAGACCGGCAACAGG
ATTCAATCTTAAGAAACTTTATTGCCAAATGTTTGAACGATCGGGGAAATTCGGGGGATCGATCCCGCGA
ACTGTGGACGAGAACTGTGCCACCAAGCGTAAGGCCGTTCTCTCGCATTTGCCTTGCTAGGCTCGCGCGA
GTTGCTGGCTGAGGCGTTCTCGAAATCAGCTCTTGTTCGGTCGGCATCTACTCTATTCCTTTGCCCTCGG
ACGAGTGCTGGGGCGTCGGTTTCCACTATCGGCGAGTACTTCTACACAGCCATCGGTCCAGACGGCCGCG
CTTCTGCGGGCGATTTGTGTACGCCCGACAGTCCCGGCTCCGGATCGGACGATTGCGTCGCATCGACCCT
GCGCCCAAGCTGCATCATCGAAATTGCCGTCAACCAAGCTCTGATAGAGTTGGTCAAGACCAATGCGGAG
CATATACGCCCGGAGCCGCGGCGATCCTGCAAGCTCCGGATGCCTCCGCTCGAAGTAGCGCGTCTGCTGC
TCCATACAAGCCAACCACGGCCTCCAGAAGAAGATGTTGGCGACCTCGTATTGGGAATCCCCGAACATCG
CCTCGCTCCAGTCAATGACCGCTGTTATGCGGCCATTGTCCGTCAGGACATTGTTGGAGCCGAAATCCGC
GTGCACGAGGTGCCGGACTTCGGGGCAGTCCTCGGCCCAAAGCATCAGCTCATCGAGAGCCTGCGCGACG
GACGCACTGACGGTGTCGTCCATCACAGTTTGCCAGTGATACACATGGGGATCAGCAATCGCGCATATGA
AATCACGCCATGTAGTGTATTGACCGATTCCTTGCGGTCCGAATGGGCCGAACCCGCTCGTCTGGCTAAG
ATCGGCCGCAGCGATCGCATCCATGGCCTCCGCGACCGGCTGCAGAACAGCGGGCAGTTCGGTTTCAGGC
AGGTCTTGCAACGTGACACCCTGTGCACGGCGGGAGATGCAATAGGTCAGGCTCTCGCTGAATGCCCCAA
TGTCAAGCACTTCCGGAATCGGGAGCGCGGCCGATGCAAAGTGCCGATAAACATAACGATCTTTGTAGAA
ACCATCGGCGCAGCTATTTACCCGCAGGACATATCCACGCCCTCCTACATCGAAGCTGAAAGCACGAGAT
TCTTCGCCCTCCGAGAGCTGCATCAGGTCGGAGACGCTGTCGAACTTTTCGATCAGAAACTTCTCGACAG
ACGTCGCGGTGAGTTCAGGCTTTTTCATATCTTATTGCCCCCCGGGATCAGATCTGGATTGAGAGTGAAT
ATGAGACTCTAATTGGATACCGAGGGGAATTTATGGAACGTCAGTGGAGCATTTTTGACAAGAAATATTT
GCTAGCTGATAGTGACCTTAGGCGACTTTTGAACGCGCAATAATGGTTTCTGACGTATGTGCTTAGCTCA
TTAAACTCCAGAAACCCGCGGCTGAGTGGCTCCTTCAACGTTGCGGTTCTGTCAGTTCCAAACGTAAAAC
GGCTTGTCCCGCGTCATCGGCGGGGGTCATAACGTGACTCCCTTAATTCTCCGCTCATGATCTTGATCCC
CTGCGCCATCAGATCCTTGGCGGCAAGAAAGCCATCCAGTTTACTTTGCAGGGCTTCCCAACCTTACCAG
AGGGCGCCCCAGCTGGCAATTCCGGTTCGCTTGCTGTCCATAAAACCGCCCAGTCTAGCTATCGCCATGT
AAGCCCACTGCAAGCTACCTGCTTTCTCTTTGCGCTTGCGTTTTCCCTTGTCCAGATAGCCCAGTAGCTG
ACATTCATCCGGGGTCAGCACCGTTTCTGCGGACTGGCTTTCTACGTGTTCCGCTTCCTTTAGCAGCCCT
TGCGCCCTGAGTGCTTGCGGCAGCGTGAAGCTGATCCGTCGAGATTAATAGAAATAAATTCAGCCTAATT
CGGCGTTAATTCAGTACATTAAAAACGTCCGCAATGTGTTATTAAGTTGTCTAAGCGTCAATTTGTTTAC
ACCACAATATATCCTGCCACCAGCCAGCCAACAGCTCCCCGACCGGCAGCTCGGCACAAAATCACCACTC
GATACAGGCAGCCCATCAGTCCGGGACGGCGTCAGCGGGAGAGCCGTTGTAAGGCGGCAGACTTTGCTCA
TGTTACCGATGCTATTCGGAAGAACGGCAACTAAGCTGCCGGGTTTGAAACACGGATGATCTCGCGGAGG
GTAGCATGTTGATTGTAACGATGACAGAGCGTTGCTGCCTGTGATCAATTCGGGCACGAACCCAGTGGAC
ATAAGCCTGTTCGGTTCGTAAGCTGTAATGCAAGTAGCGTATGCGCTCACGCAACTGGTCCAGAACCTTG
ACCGAACGCAGCGGTGGTAACGGCGCAGTGGCGGTTTTCATGGCTTGTTATGACTGTTTTTTTGGGGTAC
AGTCTATGCCTCGGGCATCCAAGCAGCAAGCGCGTTACGCCGTGGGTCGATGTTTGATGTTATGGAGCAG
CAACGATGTTACGCAGCAGGGCAGTCGCCCTAAAACAAAGTTAAACATCATGGGGGAAGCGGTGATCGCC
GAAGTATCGACTCAACTATCAGAGGTAGTTGGCGTCATCGAGCGCCATCTCGAACCGACGTTGCTGGCCG
TACATTTGTACGGCTCCGCAGTGGATGGCGGCCTGAAGCCACACAGTGATATTGATTTGCTGGTTACGGT
GACCGTAAGGCTTGATGAAACAACGCGGCGAGCTTTGATCAACGACCTTTTGGAAACTTCGGCTTCCCCT
GGAGAGAGCGAGATTCTCCGCGCTGTAGAAGTCACCATTGTTGTGCACGACGACATCATTCCGTGGCGTT
ATCCAGCTAAGCGCGAACTGCAATTTGGAGAATGGCAGCGCAATGACATTCTTGCAGGTATCTTCGAGCC
AGCCACGATCGACATTGATCTGGCTATCTTGCTGACAAAAGCAAGAGAACATAGCGTTGCCTTGGTAGGT
CCAGCGGCGGAGGAACTCTTTGATCCGGTTCCTGAACAGGATCTATTTGAGGCGCTAAATGAAACCTTAA
CGCTATGGAACTCGCCGCCCGACTGGGCTGGCGATGAGCGAAATGTAGTGCTTACGTTGTCCCGCATTTG
GTACAGCGCAGTAACCGGCAAAATCGCGCCGAAGGATGTCGCTGCCGACTGGGCAATGGAGCGCCTGCCG
GCCCAGTATCAGCCCGTCATACTTGAAGCTAGACAGGCTTATCTTGGACAAGAAGAAGATCGCTTGGCCT
CGCGCGCAGATCAGTTGGAAGAATTTGTCCACTACGTGAAAGGCGAGATCACCAAGGTAGTCGGCAAATA
ATGTCTAGCTAGAAATTCGTTCAAGCCGACGCCGCTTCGCGGCGCGGCTTAACTCAAGCGTTAGATGCAC
TAAGCACATAATTGCTCACAGCCAAACTATCAGGTCAAGTCTGCTTTTATTATTTTTAAGCGTGCATAAT
AAGCCCTACACAAATTGGGAGATATATCATGCATGACCAAAATCCCTTAACGTGAGTTTTCGTTCCACTG
AGCGTCAGACCCCGTAGAAAAGATCAAAGGATCTTCTTGAGATCCTTTTTTTCTGCGCGTAATCTGCTGC
TTGCAAACAAAAAAACCACCGCTACCAGCGGTGGTTTGTTTGCCGGATCAAGAGCTACCAACTCTTTTTC
CGAAGGTAACTGGCTTCAGCAGAGCGCAGATACCAAATACTGTCCTTCTAGTGTAGCCGTAGTTAGGCCA
CCACTTCAAGAACTCTGTAGCACCGCCTACATACCTCGCTCTGCTAATCCTGTTACCAGTGGCTGCTGCC
AGTGGCGATAAGTCGTGTCTTACCGGGTTGGACTCAAGACGATAGTTACCGGATAAGGCGCAGCGGTCGG
GCTGAACGGGGGGTTCGTGCACACAGCCCAGCTTGGAGCGAACGACCTACACCGAACTGAGATACCTACA
GCGTGAGCTATGAGAAAGCGCCACGCTTCCCGAAGGGAGAAAGGCGGACAGGTATCCGGTAAGCGGCAGG
GTCGGAACAGGAGAGCGCACGAGGGAGCTTCCAGGGGGAAACGCCTGGTATCTTTATAGTCCTGTCGGGT
TTCGCCACCTCTGACTTGAGCGTCGATTTTTGTGATGCTCGTCAGGGGGGCGGAGCCTATGGAAAAACGC
CAGCAACGCGGCCTTTTTACGGTTCCTGGCCTTTTGCTGGCCTTTTGCTCACATGTTCTTTCCTGCGTTA
TCCCCTGATTCTGTGGATAACCGTATTACCGCCTTTGAGTGAGCTGATACCGCTCGCCGCAGCCGAACGA
CCGAGCGCAGCGAGTCAGTGAGCGAGGAAGCGGAAGAGCGCCTGATGCGGTATTTTCTCCTTACGCATCT
GTGCGGTATTTCACACCGCATATGGTGCACTCTCAGTACAATCTGCTCTGATGCCGCATAGTTAAGCCAG
TATACACTCCGCTATCGCTACGTGACTGGGTCATGGCTGCGCCCCGACACCCGCCAACACCCGCTGACGC
GCCCTGACGGGCTTGTCTGCTCCCGGCATCCGCTTACAGACAAGCTGTGACCGTCTCCGGGAGCTGCATG
TGTCAGAGGTTTTCACCGTCATCACCGAAACGCGCGAGGCAGGGTGCCTTGATGTGGGCGCCGGCGGTCG
AGTGGCGACGGCGCGGCTTGTCCGCGCCCTGGTAGATTGCCTGGCCGTAGGCCAGCCATTTTTGAGCGGC
CAGCGGCCGCGATAGGCCGACGCGAAGCGGCGGGGCGTAGGGAGCGCAGCGACCGAAGGGTAGGCGCTTT
TTGCAGCTCTTCGGCTGTGCGCTGGCCAGACAGTTATGCACAGGCCAGGCGGGTTTTAAGAGTTTTAATA
AGTTTTAAAGAGTTTTAGGCGGAAAAATCGCCTTTTTTCTCTTTTATATCAGTCACTTACATGTGTGACC
GGTTCCCAATGTACGGCTTTGGGTTCCCAATGTACGGGTTCCGGTTCCCAATGTACGGCTTTGGGTTCCC
AATGTACGTGCTATCCACAGGAAAGAGACCTTTTCGACCTTTTTCCCCTGCTAGGGCAATTTGCCCTAGC
ATCTGCTCCGTACATTAGGAACCGGCGGATGCTTCGCCCTCGATCAGGTTGCGGTAGCGCATGACTAGGA
TCGGGCCAGCCTGCCCCGCCTCCTCCTTCAAATCGTACTCCGGCAGGTCATTTGACCCGATCAGCTTGCG
CACGGTGAAACAGAACTTCTTGAACTCTCCGGCGCTGCCACTGCGTTCGTAGATCGTCTTGAACAACCAT
CTGGCTTCTGCCTTGCCTGCGGCGCGGCGTGCCAGGCGGTAGAGAAAACGGCCGATGCCGGGATCGATCA
AAAAGTAATCGGGGTGAACCGTCAGCACGTCCGGGTTCTTGCCTTCTGTGATCTCGCGGTACATCCAATC
AGCTAGCTCGATCTCGATGTACTCCGGCCGCCCGGTTTCGCTCTTTACGATCTTGTAGCGGCTAATCAAG
GCTTCACCCTCGGATACCGTCACCAGGCGGCCGTTCTTGGCCTTCTTCGTACGCTGCATGGCAACGTGCG
TGGTGTTTAACCGAATGCAGGTTTCTACCAGGTCGTCTTTCTGCTTTCCGCCATCGGCTCGCCGGCAGAA
CTTGAGTACGTCCGCAACGTGTGGACGGAACACGCGGCCGGGCTTGTCTCCCTTCCCTTCCCGGTATCGG
TTCATGGATTCGGTTAGATGGGAAACCGCCATCAGTACCAGGTCGTAATCCCACACACTGGCCATGCCGG
CCGGCCCTGCGGAAACCTCTACGTGCCCGTCTGGAAGCTCGTAGCGGATCACCTCGCCAGCTCGTCGGTC
ACGCTTCGACAGACGGAAAACGGCCACGTCCATGATGCTGCGACTATCGCGGGTGCCCACGTCATAGAGC
ATCGGAACGAAAAAATCTGGTTGCTCGTCGCCCTTGGGCGGCTTCCTAATCGACGGCGCACCGGCTGCCG
GCGGTTGCCGGGATTCTTTGCGGATTCGATCAGCGGCCGCTTGCCACGATTCACCGGGGCGTGCTTCTGC
CTCGATGCGTTGCCGCTGGGCGGCCTGCGCGGCCTTCAACTTCTCCACCAGGTCATCACCCAGCGCCGCG
CCGATTTGTACCGGGCCGGATGGTTTGCGACCGCTCACGCCGATTCCTCGGGCTTGGGGGTTCCAGTGCC
ATTGCAGGGCCGGCAGACAACCCAGCCGCTTACGCCTGGCCAACCGCCCGTTCCTCCACACATGGGGCAT
TCCACGGCGTCGGTGCCTGGTTGTTCTTGATTTTCCATGCCGCCTCCTTTAGCCGCTAAAATTCATCTAC
TCATTTATTCATTTGCTCATTTACTCTGGTAGCTGCGCGATGTATTCAGATAGCAGCTCGGTAATGGTCT
TGCCTTGGCGTACCGCGTACATCTTCAGCTTGGTGTGATCCTCCGCCGGCAACTGAAAGTTGACCCGCTT
CATGGCTGGCGTGTCTGCCAGGCTGGCCAACGTTGCAGCCTTGCTGCTGCGTGCGCTCGGACGGCCGGCA
CTTAGCGTGTTTGTGCTTTTGCTCATTTTCTCTTTACCTCATTAACTCAAATGAGTTTTGATTTAATTTC
AGCGGCCAGCGCCTGGACCTCGCGGGCAGCGTCGCCCTCGGGTTCTGATTCAAGAACGGTTGTGCCGGCG
GCGGCAGTGCCTGGGTAGCTCACGCGCTGCGTGATACGGGACTCAAGAATGGGCAGCTCGTACCCGGCCA
GCGCCTCGGCAACCTCACCGCCGATGCGCGTGCCTTTGATCGCCCGCGACACGACAAAGGCCGCTTGTAG
CCTTCCATCCGTGACCTCAATGCGCTGCTTAACCAGCTCCACCAGGTCGGCGGTGGCCCATATGTCGTAA
GGGCTTGGCTGCACCGGAATCAGCACGAAGTCGGCTGCCTTGATCGCGGACACAGCCAAGTCCGCCGCCT
GGGGCGCTCCGTCGATCACTACGAAGTCGCGCCGGCCGATGGCCTTCACGTCGCGGTCAATCGTCGGGCG
GTCGATGCCGACAACGGTTAGCGGTTGATCTTCCCGCACGGCCGCCCAATCGCGGGCACTGCCCTGGGGA
TCGGAATCGACTAACAGAACATCGGCCCCGGCGAGTTGCAGGGCGCGGGCTAGATGGGTTGCGATGGTCG
TCTTGCCTGACCCGCCTTTCTGGTTAAGTACAGCGATAACCTTCATGCGTTCCCCTTGCGTATTTGTTTA
TTTACTCATCGCATCATATACGCAGCGACCGCATGACGCAAGCTGTTTTACTCAAATACACATCACCTTT
TTAGACGGCGGCGCTCGGTTTCTTCAGCGGCCAAGCTGGCCGGCCAGGCCGCCAGCTTGGCATCAGACAA
ACCGGCCAGGATTTCATGCAGCCGCACGGTTGAGACGTGCGCGGGCGGCTCGAACACGTACCCGGCCGCG
ATCATCTCCGCCTCGATCTCTTCGGTAATGAAAAACGGTTCGTCCTGGCCGTCCTGGTGCGGTTTCATGC
TTGTTCCTCTTGGCGTTCATTCTCGGCGGCCGCCAGGGCGTCGGCCTCGGTCAATGCGTCCTCACGGAAG
GCACCGCGCCGCCTGGCCTCGGTGGGCGTCACTTCCTCGCTGCGCTCAAGTGCGCGGTACAGGGTCGAGC
GATGCACGCCAAGCAGTGCAGCCGCCTCTTTCACGGTGCGGCCTTCCTGGTCGATCAGCTCGCGGGCGTG
CGCGATCTGTGCCGGGGTGAGGGTAGGGCGGGGGCCAAACTTCACGCCTCGGGCCTTGGCGGCCTCGCGC
CCGCTCCGGGTGCGGTCGATGATTAGGGAACGCTCGAACTCGGCAATGCCGGCGAACACGGTCAACACCA
TGCGGCCGGCCGGCGTGGTGGTGTCGGCCCACGGCTCTGCCAGGCTACGCAGGCCCGCGCCGGCCTCCTG
GATGCGCTCGGCAATGTCCAGTAGGTCGCGGGTGCTGCGGGCCAGGCGGTCTAGCCTGGTCACTGTCACA
ACGTCGCCAGGGCGTAGGTGGTCAAGCATCCTGGCCAGCTCCGGGCGGTCGCGCCTGGTGCCGGTGATCT
TCTCGGAAAACAGCTTGGTGCAGCCGGCCGCGTGCAGTTCGGCCCGTTGGTTGGTCAAGTCCTGGTCGTC
GGTGCTGACGCGGGCATAGCCCAGCAGGCCAGCGGCGGCGCTCTTGTTCATGGCGTAATGTCTCCGGTTC
TAGTCGCAAGTATTCTACTTTATGCGACTAAAACACGCGACAAGAAAACGCCAGGAAAAGGGCAGGGCGG
CAGCCTGTCGCGTAACTTAGGACTTGTGCGACATGTCGTTTTCAGAAGACGGCTGCACTGAACGTCAGAA
GCCGACTGCACTATAGCAGCGGAGGGGTTGGATCAAAGTACTTTGATCCCGAGGGGAACCCTGTGGTTGG
CATGCACATACAAATGGACGAACGGATAAACCT
Features (pLannotate 1.2.2; 28 found; start..end, strand, type, name):
     54..78      -  misc_feature   RB T-DNA repeat: right border repeat from nopaline C58 T-DNA
    144..298     -  CDS            lacZα (fragment): LacZα fragment of β-galactosidase; lacZ fragment
    301..321     -  misc_feature   MCS (fragment): pUC18/19 multiple cloning site
    812..1153    +  promoter       CaMV 35S promoter: strong constitutive promoter from cauliflower mosaic virus
   1196..1285    +  CDS            3xHA: three tandem HA epitope tags
   1307..1331    +  protein_bind   attB1: mutant version of attB; recombination site for the Gateway® BP reaction BP Clonase™
   1805..1996    +  CDS            pip (fragment): PIP_AERSO - Also known as pap. Experimental evidence at protein level: Swiss-Prot protein existence level 1. Higher activity toward long peptides. Acts on hydroxyproline beta-naphthylamide with almost as high an activity as on proline beta- naphthylamide. From Aeromonas sobria.
   3096..3224    +  CDS            pip (fragment): PIP_AERSO - Also known as pap. Experimental evidence at protein level: Swiss-Prot protein existence level 1. Higher activity toward long peptides. Acts on hydroxyproline beta-naphthylamide with almost as high an activity as on proline beta- naphthylamide. From Aeromonas sobria.
   3504..3528    -  protein_bind   attB2: mutant version of attB; recombination site for the Gateway® BP reaction BP Clonase™
   3555..3807    +  terminator     NOS terminator: nopaline synthase terminator and poly(A) signal
   3862..3884    -  protein_bind   lac operator (fragment): The lac repressor binds to the lac operator to inhibit transcription in E. coli. This inhibition can be relieved by adding lactose or isopropyl-β-D-thiogalactopyranoside (IPTG). lac repressor encoded by lacI
   3888..3918    -  promoter       lac promoter: promoter for the E. coli lac operon
   3933..3954    -  protein_bind   CAP binding site: CAP binding activates transcription in the presence of cAMP. E. coli catabolite activator protein
   3990..4242    -  terminator     NOS terminator: nopaline synthase terminator and poly(A) signal
   4393..5418    -  CDS            HygR: aminoglycoside phosphotransferase from E. coli; aph(4)-Ia; confers resistance to hygromycin
   5470..5649    -  promoter       NOS promoter: nopaline synthase promoter
   5729..6058    -  CDS            tnpA (fragment): TN5P_ECOLX - Also known as tnp. Experimental evidence at protein level: Swiss-Prot protein existence level 1. Mediates transposition of transposon Tn5 by a 'cut and paste' mechanism. First, the monomeric transposase binds the 19 bp inverted DNA repeats flanking the transposon. Then, dimerization of the DNA- bound transposase creates a synaptic DNA complex. After nicking of the first DNA strand, excision of the transposon proceeds through a series of intermediates. The transposase then mediates the insertion of the transposon at a new site by strand transfer. The activity of the wild- type tran
   6155..6179    -  misc_feature   LB T-DNA repeat: left border repeat from nopaline C58 T-DNA
   6438..6461    +  promoter       Pc promoter (fragment): intI1 (promoter lies within the coding sequence); class 1 integron promoter
   6637..6693    +  CDS            GmR (fragment): gentamycin acetyltransferase; aacC1; confers resistance to gentamycin
   6704..7491    +  CDS            SmR (fragment): aminoglycoside adenylyltransferase (Murphy, 1985); aadA; confers resistance to spectinomycin and streptomycin
   7737..8325    +  rep_origin     ori: high-copy-number ColE1/pMB1/pBR322/pUC origin of replication
   8511..8651    -  misc_feature   bom: basis of mobility region from pBR322
   8753..8792    -  CDS            rop (fragment): Rop protein, which maintains plasmids at low copy number; rop
   8995..9189    -  rep_origin     pVS1 oriV: origin of replication for the Pseudomonas plasmid pVS1 (Heeb et al., 2000)
   9255..10328   -  CDS            pVS1 RepA: replication protein from the Pseudomonas plasmid pVS1 (Heeb et al., 2000)
  10757..11386   -  CDS            pVS1 StaA: stability protein from the Pseudomonas plasmid pVS1 (Heeb et al., 2000)
  11946..12347   -  CDS            Y4CG_SINFN (fragment): Protein inferred from homology: Swiss-Prot protein existence level 3. From Sinorhizobium fredii (strain NBRC 101917 / NGR234).
