[The description below was written by a language model from this plasmid's Addgene catalogue record and pLannotate feature annotations shown in this document.]
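Description:
pGWB515_35S-HA-(ΔTP)DM3(Col-0) Y460E V484E is a Gateway-derived binary T-DNA vector for plant expression, built on the pGWB515 backbone and intended for stable transformation or transient expression in plants. Outside the T-DNA borders, it carries a ColE1/pUC-type origin with a bom site for propagation in E. coli. It also has the pVS1 oriV, RepA and StaA functions, which support replication and stable maintenance in Agrobacterium. Bacterial selection is by spectinomycin through the aadA (SmR) gene. The nopaline-type right and left border repeats delimit the region transferred into the plant genome. This region includes a hygromycin resistance gene driven by the NOS promoter and ended by a NOS terminator, for selecting transformed plant cells.

The expression cassette consists of the constitutive CaMV 35S promoter, an N-terminal 3xHA epitope tag, and the insert flanked by attB1 and attB2 sites left by Gateway recombination, followed by a NOS terminator. The insert is Arabidopsis thaliana DM3 (DANGEROUS MIX 3, At3g61540) from the Col-0 accession, lacking amino acids 1–52. The "ΔTP" in the name presumably refers to removal of an N-terminal targeting peptide, though the record does not define it. The name also indicates Y460E and V484E substitutions, which are not listed in the mutation field. The automated annotation marks parts of the insert as similar to a bacterial proline iminopeptidase, consistent with DM3 being an alpha/beta hydrolase. According to the associated publication title, DM3 triggers NLR-mediated genetic incompatibility, so this HA-tagged variant is probably used to test how these residues affect DM3 structure or activity in planta. The record does not state their specific role.
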