Addgene plasmid #229715: pGWB515_35S-HA-(ΔTP)DM3(Col-0) Y460E V484E
Purpose: Stable transformation or transient expression of gene of interest in plants
Depositing lab: Eunyoung Chae. Depositing organization: National University of Singapore. Publication: Structural determinants of DANGEROUS MIX 3, an alpha/beta hydrolase that triggers NLR-mediated genetic incompatibility in plants. Wan WL, Kim G, Kim N, Tan YY, Watari M, Charoennit N, Lee RRQ, Phang IRK, Wang J, Liew YY, Hu D, Ng SK, Zhang Y, Jang IC, Song JJ, Chae E. Mol Cell. 2025 Jul 17;85(14):2776-2795.e8. doi: 10.1016/j.molcel.2025.06.021. PubMed 40680723.
Backbone
  Vector backbone: pGWB515
  Backbone manufacturer: Tsuyoshi Nakagawa (Addgene plasmid #74857)
  Vector type: Plant Expression
Growth in bacteria
  Bacterial resistance: Spectinomycin, 50 μg/mL
  Growth temperature: 37°C
  Growth strain: DH5alpha
  Copy number: High Copy
Gene/Insert
  Gene/Insert name: DM3(Col-0) (alt name: At3g61540)
  Species: A. thaliana (mustard weed)
  Mutation: amino acid 1-52 were deleted
  Entrez Gene: AT3G61540 (a.k.a. AT3G61540)
  Cloning method: Gateway Cloning
Terms and licenses: Academic/Nonprofit Terms; Industry Terms: Not Available to Industry
Depositor comments: Please visit https://doi.org/10.1101/2024.10.28.620575 for bioRxiv preprint.
How to cite: pGWB515_35S-HA-(ΔTP)DM3(Col-0) Y460E V484E was a gift from Eunyoung Chae (Addgene plasmid # 229715 ; http://n2t.net/addgene:229715 ; RRID:Addgene_229715)
